>Addgene plasmid #197667 | pBBR1_DVK_AE(J23103-RiboJ-BCD2-E0040m-B0015) | addgene full sequence | sequence record 388742 | Addgene NGS Result
GGAGCTGATAGCTAGCTCAGTCCTAGGGATTATGCTAGCTACTAGCTGTCACCGGATGTGCTTTCCGGTC
TGATGAGTCCGTGAGGACGAAACAGCCTCTACAAATAATTTTGTTTAAGGGCCCAAGTTCACTTAAAAAG
GAGATCAACAATGAAAGCAATTTTCGTACTGAAACATCTTAATCATGCTAAGGAGGTTTTCTAATGATGC
GTAAAGGAGAAGAACTTTTCACTGGAGTTGTCCCAATTCTTGTTGAATTAGATGGTGATGTTAATGGGCA
CAAATTTTCTGTCAGTGGAGAGGGTGAAGGTGATGCAACATACGGAAAACTTACCCTTAAATTTATTTGC
ACTACTGGAAAACTACCTGTTCCATGGCCAACACTTGTCACTACTTTCGGTTATGGTGTTCAATGCTTTG
CGAGATACCCAGATCATATGAAACAGCATGACTTTTTCAAGAGTGCCATGCCCGAAGGTTATGTACAGGA
AAGAACTATATTTTTCAAAGATGACGGGAACTACAAGACACGTGCTGAAGTCAAGTTTGAAGGTGATACC
CTTGTTAATAGAATCGAGTTAAAAGGTATTGATTTTAAAGAAGATGGAAACATTCTTGGACACAAATTGG
AATACAACTATAACTCACACAATGTATACATCATGGCAGACAAACAAAAGAATGGAATCAAAGTTAACTT
CAAAATTAGACACAACATTGAAGATGGAAGCGTTCAACTAGCAGACCATTATCAACAAAATACTCCAATT
GGCGATGGCCCTGTCCTTTTACCAGACAACCATTACCTGTCCACACAATCTGCCCTTTCGAAAGATCCCA
ACGAAAAGAGAGATCACATGGTCCTTCTTGAGTTTGTAACAGCTGCTGGGATTACACATGGCATGGATGA
ACTATACAAATAATAAAGGTCCAGGCATCAAATAAAACGAAAGGCTCAGTCGAAAGACTGGGCCTTTCGT
TTTATCTGTTGTTTGTCGGTGAACGCTCTCTACTAGAGTCACACTGGCTCACCTTCGGGTGGGCCTTTCT
GCGTTTATAGCTTATGTCTTCAGCAGTAGGACAAATCCGCCGCCCTAGACAGCTGGGCGCGCCCCCCCTA
CGGGCTTGCTCTCCGGGCTTCGCCCTGCGCGGTCGCTGCGCTCCCTTGCCAGCCCGTGGATATGTGGACG
ATGGCCGCGAGCGGCCACCGGCTGGCTCGCTTCGCTCGGCCCGTGGACAACCCTGCTGGACAAGCTGATG
GACAGGCTGCGCCTGCCCACGAGCTTGACCACAGGGATTGCCCACCGGCTACCCAGCCTTCGACCACATA
CCCACCGGCTCCAACTGCGCGGCCTGCGGCCTTGCCCCATCAATTTTTTTAATTTTCTCTGGGGAAAAGC
CTCCGGCCTGCGGCCTGCGCGCTTCGCTTGCCGGTTGGACACCAAGTGGAAGGCGGGTCAAGGCTCGCGC
AGCGACCGCGCAGCGGCTTGGCCTTGACGCGCCTGGAACGACCCAAGCCTATGCGAGTGGGGGCAGTCGA
AGGGCGAAGCCCGCCCGCCTGCCCCCCGAGCCTCACGGCGGCGAGTGCGGGGGTTCCAAGGGGGCAGCGC
CACCTTGGGCAAGGCCGAAGGCCGCGCAGTCGATCAACAAGCCCCGGAGGGGCCACTTTTTGCCGGAGGG
GGAGCCGCGCCGAAGGCGTGGGGGAACCCCGCAGGGGTGCCCTTCTTTGGGCACCAAAGAACTAGATATA
GGGCGAAATGCGAAAGACTTAAAAATCAACAACTTAAAAAAGGGGGGTACGCAACAGCTCATTGCGGCAC
CCCCCGCAATAGCTCATTGCGTAGGTTAAAGAAAATCTGTAATTGACTGCCACTTTTACGCAACGCATAA
TTGTTGTCGCGCTGCCGAAAAGTTGCAGCTGATTGCGCATGGTGCCGCAACCGTGCGGCACCCCTACCGC
ATGGAGATAAGCATGGCCACGCAGTCCAGAGAAATCGGCATTCAAGCCAAGAACAAGCCCGGTCACTGGG
TGCAAACGGAACGCAAAGCGCATGAGGCGTGGGCCGGGCTTATTGCGAGGAAACCCACGGCGGCAATGCT
GCTGCATCACCTCGTGGCGCAGATGGGCCACCAGAACGCCGTGGTGGTCAGCCAGAAAACACTTTCCAAG
CTCATCGGACGTTCTTTGCGGACGGTCCAATACGCAGTCAAGGACTTGGTGGCCGAGCGCTGGATCTCCG
TCGTGAAGCTCAACGGCCCCGGCACCGTGTCGGCCTACGTGGTCAATGACCGCGTGGCGTGGGGCCAGCC
CCGCGACCAGTTGCGCCTGTCGGTGTTCAGTGCCGCCGTGGTGGTTGATCACGACGACCAGGACGAATCG
CTGTTGGGGCATGGCGACCTGCGCCGCATCCCGACCCTGTATCCGGGCGAGCAGCAACTACCGACCGGCC
CCGGCGAGGAGCCGCCCAGCCAGCCCGGCATTCCGGGCATGGAACCAGACCTGCCAGCCTTGACCGAAAC
GGAGGAATGGGAACGGCGCGGGCAGCAGCGCCTGCCGATGCCCGATGAGCCGTGTTTTCTGGACGATGGC
GAGCCGTTGGAGCCGCCGACACGGGTAACGCTGCCGCGCCGGTAGGGCCGGCCTACGGCCAGCCTCGCAG
AGCAGGATTCCCGTTGAGCACCGCCAGGTGCGAATAAGGGACAGTGAAGAAGGAACACCCGCTCGCGGGT
GGGCCTACTTCACCTATCCTGCCCTTGTGTCTCAAAATCTCTGATGTACATTGCACAAGATAAAAATATA
TCATCATGAACAATAAAACTGTCTGCTTACATAAACAGTAATACAAGGGGTGTTATGAGCCATATTCAAC
GGGAAACGTCTTGCTCCAGGCCGCGATTAAATTCCAACATGGATGCTGATTTATATGGGTATAAATGGGC
TCGCGATAATGTCGGGCAATCAGGTGCGACAATCTATCGATTGTATGGGAAGCCCGATGCGCCAGAGTTG
TTTCTGAAACATGGCAAAGGTAGCGTTGCCAATGATGTTACAGATGAGATGGTCAGACTAAACTGGCTGA
CGGAATTTATGCCTCTTCCGACCATCAAGCATTTTATCCGTACTCCTGATGATGCATGGTTACTCACCAC
TGCGATCCCCGGGAAAACAGCATTCCAGGTATTAGAAGAATATCCTGATTCAGGTGAAAATATTGTTGAT
GCGCTGGCAGTGTTCCTGCGCCGGTTGCATTCGATTCCTGTTTGTAATTGTCCTTTTAACAGCGATCGCG
TATTTCGTCTCGCTCAGGCGCAATCACGAATGAATAACGGTTTGGTTGATGCGAGTGATTTTGATGACGA
GCGTAATGGCTGGCCTGTTGAACAAGTCTGGAAAGAAATGCATAAGCTTTTGCCATTCTCACCGGATTCA
GTCGTCACTCATGGTGATTTCTCACTTGATAACCTTATTTTTGACGAGGGGAAATTAATAGGTTGTATTG
ATGTTGGACGAGTCGGAATCGCAGACCGATACCAGGATCTTGCCATCCTATGGAACTGCCTCGGTGAGTT
TTCTCCTTCATTACAGAAACGGCTTTTTCAAAAATATGGTATTGATAATCCTGATATGAATAAATTGCAG
TTTCATTTGATGCTCGATGAGTTTTTCTAAGGTAACTGTCAGACCAAGTTTACTCATATATACTTTAGAT
TGATTTTTCGTTCCACTGAGCGTCAGACCCCAGAACTCTGTCAGACCGAGTGGAAGACAT
Features (pLannotate 1.2.2; 9 found; start..end, strand, type, name):
     10..27      +  promoter       J23119(SpeI) promoter (fragment): bacterial promoter (Registry of Standard Biological Parts BBa J23119) modified to end with an SpeI site
     46..95      +  misc_RNA       sTRSV HHRz: hammerhead ribozyme from the tobacco ringspot virus satellite RNA (Khvorova et al., 2003)
    207..920     +  CDS            hfriFP: hfriFP is a fluorescent protein published in 2013, derived from Herbaspirillum frisingense.
    939..1010    +  terminator     rrnB T1 terminator: transcription terminator T1 from the E. coli rrnB gene
   1026..1053    +  terminator     T7Te terminator: phage T7 early transcription terminator
   1201..1972    +  rep_origin     pBBR1 oriV: replication origin of the broad-host-range plasmid pBBR1 from Bordetella bronchiseptica; requires the pBBR1 Rep protein for replication
   1973..2635    +  CDS            pBBR1 Rep: replication protein for the broad-host-range plasmid pBBR1 from Bordetella bronchiseptica
   2646..2754    -  oriT           oriT: incP origin of transfer
   2855..3670    +  CDS            KanR: aminoglycoside phosphotransferase; aph(3')-Ia; confers resistance to kanamycin in bacteria or G418 (Geneticin®) in eukaryotes
