[The description below was written by a language model from this plasmid's Addgene catalogue record and pLannotate feature annotations shown in this document.]
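Description:
pBBR1_DVK_AE(J23103-RiboJ-BCD2-E0040m-B0015) is a low-copy, broad-host-range bacterial expression plasmid built as a CIDAR MoClo destination vector on the pBBR1 replicon. It is maintained through the pBBR1 oriV together with the adjacent pBBR1 Rep gene, which supplies the replication protein the origin requires and allows propagation in many Gram-negative species as well as in E. coli cloning strains. Selection is by kanamycin via an aph(3')-Ia aminoglycoside phosphotransferase. An incP origin of transfer is also annotated, so the plasmid should be mobilisable by conjugation from a donor that provides the transfer functions.

The payload is a single GFP transcription unit of about 3.8 kb total plasmid size, assembled from standard registry parts. The constitutive Anderson-series promoter J23103 drives transcription. The automated annotation matches this region only as a fragment of the related J23119 promoter, which reflects the shared consensus of that promoter family. Downstream lies RiboJ, an insulator built around the sTRSV hammerhead ribozyme. It self-cleaves to remove promoter-derived 5' leader sequence, so that the transcript start is uniform regardless of promoter. BCD2, a bicistronic translation-initiation design, then makes translation less dependent on the downstream coding sequence. The reporter is E0040m, a GFP variant of roughly 720 bp. The feature table labels this open reading frame hfriFP, which conflicts with the catalogue entry and is probably a similarity-based call by the annotation software. Transcription ends at the B0015 double terminator, seen as the rrnB T1 and T7Te elements.

The plasmid serves as a characterised reporter for measuring the strength of this promoter and translation-element combination. It comes from a study on transferring modular genetic parts across diverse bacterial hosts.
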