Addgene plasmid #197667: pBBR1_DVK_AE(J23103-RiboJ-BCD2-E0040m-B0015)
Purpose: Expresses GFP under the control of J23103 and RiboJ-BCD2
Depositing lab: Eric Young. Depositing organization: Worcester Polytechnic Institute. Publication: Systematic Part Transfer by Extending a Modular Toolkit to Diverse Bacteria. Keating KW, Young EM. ACS Synth Biol. 2023 Jun 9. doi: 10.1021/acssynbio.3c00104. PubMed 37294017.
Backbone
  Vector backbone: pBBR1
  Modifications to backbone: CIDAR MoClo cloning site, kanamycin resistance
  Vector type: Bacterial Expression, Synthetic Biology
Growth in bacteria
  Bacterial resistance: Kanamycin, 50 μg/mL
  Growth temperature: 37°C
  Growth strain: DH5alpha
  Copy number: Low Copy
Gene/Insert
  Gene/Insert name: GFP
  Species: Synthetic
  Insert size (bp): 720
Terms and licenses: Academic/Nonprofit Terms; Industry Terms: Not Available to Industry
How to cite: pBBR1_DVK_AE(J23103-RiboJ-BCD2-E0040m-B0015) was a gift from Eric Young (Addgene plasmid # 197667 ; http://n2t.net/addgene:197667 ; RRID:Addgene_197667)
